Addgene plasmid #172161: pJH577
Purpose: pylBCD variant in pBAD backbone
Depositing lab: Matthew Bennett. Depositing organization: Rice University. Publication: Improved pyrrolysine biosynthesis through phage assisted non-continuous directed evolution of the complete pathway. Ho JML, Miller CA, Smith KA, Mattia JR, Bennett MR. Nat Commun. 2021 Jun 24;12(1):3914. doi: 10.1038/s41467-021-24183-9. PubMed 34168131.
Backbone
  Vector backbone: pBR322
  Vector type: Bacterial Expression
Growth in bacteria
  Bacterial resistance: Ampicillin, 100 μg/mL
  Growth temperature: 37°C
  Growth strain: NEB Stable
  Copy number: High Copy
Gene/Insert
  Gene/Insert name: Para (pylBCD 3f2); AraC
  Species: Synthetic
  Mutation: PylB(N61S, E84K, E122K, E178K, G188R, E251D) PylD(A252V)
  Cloning method: Gibson Cloning
Terms and licenses: Academic/Nonprofit Terms; Industry Terms: Not Available to Industry
How to cite: pJH577 was a gift from Matthew Bennett (Addgene plasmid # 172161 ; http://n2t.net/addgene:172161 ; RRID:Addgene_172161)
