[The description below was written by a language model from this plasmid's Addgene catalogue record and pLannotate feature annotations shown in this document.]
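Description:
pJH577 is a 7.3 kb bacterial expression plasmid of the pBAD type, listed with a pBR322-derived backbone, that carries an evolved variant of the pyrrolysine biosynthetic operon pylBCD under arabinose control. It replicates in E. coli from a ColE1/pMB1-family origin, recorded as high copy. A pBR322 bom region lies nearby, only a short fragment of rop is annotated, and a brief match to the RSF origin also appears as a fragment. Selection is by ampicillin through the β-lactamase gene and its native promoter.

The payload is a single transcription unit driven by the araBAD promoter, with the araC regulator gene transcribed divergently so that expression is induced by L-arabinose. Downstream of the promoter the feature table shows a truncated yeast SMT3 (SUMO) coding sequence lying immediately upstream of pylB, which suggests an N-terminal SUMO fusion to PylB, although the record does not say so explicitly. This is followed by pylC and pylD, and the unit ends at an rrnB terminator region with T1 and an associated 5S rRNA segment. The three genes match those of Methanosarcina acetivorans. PylB isomerises L-lysine to 3-methylornithine, PylC ligates this to a second lysine, and PylD oxidises the product, leading to cyclisation into pyrrolysine.

The variant, designated 3f2, carries six substitutions in PylB (N61S, E84K, E122K, E178K, G188R, E251D) and one in PylD (A252V). It comes from work using phage-assisted non-continuous directed evolution to improve the whole pathway, so the plasmid is suited to inducible production of pyrrolysine in E. coli and to comparing evolved pathway variants.
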