Features (pLannotate 1.2.2; 15 found; start..end, strand, type, name):
     65..151     -  terminator     rrnB T1 terminator: Escherichia coli rrnB; transcription terminator T1 from the E. coli rrnB gene
    153..268     -  ncRNA          5S rRNA: Accession: RF00001 - 5S ribosomal RNA
    400..1176    -  CDS            pylD: PYLD_METAC - Experimental evidence at protein level: Swiss-Prot protein existence level 1. Likely catalyzes the NAD(P)-dependent oxidative deamination of (3R)-3-methyl-D-ornithyl-N6-L-lysine, resulting in the formation of pyrrolysine after spontaneous dehydration and cyclization of the intermediate. Is required for the biosynthesis of pyrrolysine. From Methanosarcina acetivorans (strain ATCC 35395 / DSM 2834 / JCM 12185 / C2A).
   1254..2342    -  CDS            pylC: PYLC_METAC - Experimental evidence at protein level: Swiss-Prot protein existence level 1. Likely catalyzes the ATP-dependent ligation between (2R,3R)- 3-methylornithine and L-lysine, leading to (3R)-3-methyl-D-ornithyl-N6- L-lysine. Is required for the biosynthesis of pyrrolysine. From Methanosarcina acetivorans (strain ATCC 35395 / DSM 2834 / JCM 12185 / C2A).
   2358..3407    -  CDS            pylB: PYLB_METAC - Experimental evidence at protein level: Swiss-Prot protein existence level 1. Catalyzes the isomerization of L-lysine to (2R,3R)-3- methylornithine via a radical-based mechanism (Probable). Is required for the biosynthesis of pyrrolysine. From Methanosarcina acetivorans (strain ATCC 35395 / DSM 2834 / JCM 12185 / C2A).
   3411..3704    -  CDS            SUMO: cleavable ubiquitin-like protein tag; S. cerevisiae SMT3 (truncated)
   3753..4037    -  promoter       araBAD promoter: araBAD; promoter of the L-arabinose operon of E. coli; the araC regulatory gene is transcribed in the opposite direction (Guzman et al., 1995)
   4064..4942    +  CDS            araC: L-arabinose regulatory protein; araC
   5064..5104    +  CDS            rop (fragment): Rop protein, which maintains plasmids at low copy number; rop
   5206..5346    +  misc_feature   bom: basis of mobility region from pBR322
   5351..5484    -  rep_origin     RSF ori (fragment): Plasmids containing the RSF 1030 origin of replication can be propagated in E. coli cells that contain additional plasmids with compatible origins.
   5543..6131    -  rep_origin     ori: high-copy-number ColE1/pMB1/pBR322/pUC origin of replication
   6302..7162    -  CDS            AmpR: β-lactamase; bla; confers resistance to ampicillin, carbenicillin, and related antibiotics
   7163..7254    -  promoter       AmpR promoter: bla
   7273..7300    -  terminator     rrnB T2 terminator: transcription terminator T2 from the E. coli rrnB gene
>Addgene plasmid #172161 | pJH577 | addgene full sequence | sequence record 338837 | Addgene NGS Result
GCGGGCGTCCTGCCCGCCACCCTCCGGGCCGTTGCTTCGCAACGTTCAAATCCGCTCCCGGCGGATTTGT
CCTACTCAGGAGAGCGTTCACCGACAAACAACAGATAAAACGAAAGGCCCAGTCTTTCGACTGAGCCTTT
CGTTTTATTTGATGCCTGGCAGTTCCCTACTCTCGCATGGGGAGACCCCACACTACCATCGGCGCTACGG
CGTTTCACTTCTGAGTTCGGCATGGGGTCAGGTGGGACCACCGCGCTACTGCCGCCAGGCAAATTCTGTT
TTATCAGACCGCTTCTGCGTTCTGATTTAATCTGTATCAGGCTGAAAATCTTCTCTCATCCGCCAAAACA
GCCAAGCTTCGAATTCCCATATGGTACCAGCTGCAGATCTCGAGCTTTACAAAATGCTATACAGCATAGA
AACAGTTCCAATACCCAGAGGTTCCATAATCAACTCCACCCCGTATTTTTCTTGAAGTTCACGGCTGATC
GCGCAAGGGATACCGGGCGTAGAGATGACACAATTGTCGCTGATGACAGACTCTGGTACTGTATCAGCAC
ACGGGGTCGCCTCAAAAATGATTGAGAAGCGACGGGGATTCTCAGGCTCGAAAGGTGTGATCCCAAGGTC
TGATACAGTCTTTTCTAACAACGCCTTATCCGCGTCGTACCCATACACACGAAACCCCTTATTAACCAAA
TGTGCAGCGCCTGGAAACCCCACTTTTCCAAGCCCGACGGCAAGCACATCTTTGGAATCGGCTTTCATAT
AGCGCGAGGCGATCTCCGCGTAGATAATTCCGGTACACGGTTGATTATTAGCGATCTTGCCGTTCTTTAA
ATTGTGTGCAAGAAACGTATTATCATCTGCCATAAGAATAATTTGTGCTCCATTACGGACCGCCTCATAG
TAGCCACTAACGTCTGGCATGGTCGTCACGAATGAGTCAAATCCAAAGTACTCAGTGATCGCACGAAGAC
TTTCAGAAAAGTTGCCAATGATGCCGTTGCCACTAGTTACCGGGACGATACCGACCTTCTCACAGCATGG
AGTAGTCCCATAGAAATCTTTACAAACTCCCTTGATATCTAACCCAGTCACACGACGTACCGTAGAATCG
GCTTCGTGAAGTTGACGGTTAATGTTCTCCAGGTCCTCGGGAGTCAACAAAGCCATTTTTTATCTCCTTT
TTCTGTTTTAAACAAATTTTACTTTGGGCAAATTTTTATTCTTATCCGATTTTTGCCATTTTAAACGGCT
GCCCCGAAGCGGTCCTTCAAAATCAGCAAACCAGTGCGCTTTTTGTTTTCGGCTTCCTCACGGTCCTTTC
CCCAAAAGACAAGCGTAAACACGGGGTCCTCTCCGCGACATAAAAAGATTTCAATTCCTGGTTCTTCATA
GTATTTCCCATAGTCATTCCCCATCGACAGAACCTGCTCACCTACTGGGATCAGGGCCCCATTTTCTGCA
AGCATCAGGTGCTCGTAGATACAGTAGCGGTCCTCTGGAAGGGTTTTAACTTCCTCCACCCCTTCTCCAA
AGGCACGAAACAACAGCTCAATTAAATTCACTCCCGACGAATAATACACGGCTGTGGGGGTCTGGGAGGG
GAAACGTGAATCAATTTCAATGACCTTCAAACCTTGCGGGCCCGAAATTGCTTCAACGTCCATGATCCCC
TTCAAAGGCAGGTTGGCCGCTAAAGAATAGCTGATCTCACGGAAAGACAAATCAGATGGCAGGGGAGTTA
CCATATGGCAGTCATAGGTGCGGTCGATGTGAATAAGTGTCTCTTTAACAACTGCAAAGTGGGTACCGTC
CCCGATTACTTCAAGTGAAATAACCTCACCTTCCACATACTCTTCTACCAGCATGCCGGGCTCCAATTCT
CCCAGTTCTTCTTCATCGTAGATAATGCGAGCACCAACCGACGAGCTTTCGCACGGTGGCTTAACGAAGT
ATGGAGGACGACCAGGTTTGTCTTGCGGTGTCGGAATGCCGATGGAACGGAAATACTCTTTCGATTTCTT
CTTATCGCGCGAGATGCGGTAAGCCTCAAAATCGAACAGTACTGGGCAAGAAAATTCCTCTTTTACACTA
CTTAAGAATTTAATACATTCTAAGTTTTCGTTGACGGGCAAGATAGCGTCTACATTTTTGCTGATTTCAA
GAAGTTTCTCTGGTTCCTTGATAACATCAAAACAATGAAACTCGTCTGCGTAATTGCGGATAAGAGCTTG
GGGGTTCTTGTCGATAACCACTACTTTCATATCGGCTTTTTTAGACAGATACGCGGCCTCAAAACCCTGC
AATTTACCACCAATCAGGCAGATGGTTTTCATTTTTCCTCCTTATTAGCAGCGCAGTACAGTCTCGAATT
CCGCCTGTGGCGCTGGTTCCATGCCCATTCCCTCAAGGCGCTTGATGACGCTTTTAATGTCGCGGTCGCG
CTCTTCCAGGTCACGATCGTAGTTAGCAACTCCCTCAAGTTTTGAATCACTAGGAAGGATGCTAGTCACG
ATATTAGCACCTGCGTTAAGACGGTGTACCATCCCGTCGATCCCTTCCAGGTCCAACGACGCGGGGATTA
AGCACTTCGGAAAGATCAGACGCAAGATCGCAATGATTTTCAGTTCGCTCAGGTTACTATTGTCCTTAAA
ACGCTCAAGGGGAGTTCCTTCCTGGGGTAAGAAAGTCATCACGCGAACCATGTCGGGATCATTTGATTTC
ATGCCGCGTAAAGATTTGATCGTTGACTCGATATCGTTCCCGACTCCCGTTAAGATACCGTCTTCAATGC
AATACCCTTGTTCTTTAGCAAAACGACGAGTATTGTAGCGCCTCTTGAACGACTGACCTACGCGCAACTT
CTTGTACAACTCTTGATCATAGGTTTCTTGATATAAGGCGAAGAAATTAGCTCCCTTTTCGCGTGCTTTT
AAAAGGGTAGCATTATCCATTACTCCTGGCGAAATCATGATTGGAAGTCCAAGCTCATTCTTAACCATTT
GGACCAGCTCCACGAAGCGATCAGGTTCCTTGTAATAATAGGGATCCTCCCCCATAGTCAGATCAATCAT
ATGGAAACCCGCACCTTTAAGGGCCTTGCAAGTCTCTTTGATTTCTTCGCGGGACAAACGATAGCGGTTA
ATCTTGTTTTTGCAGTTATAATAGCAAAACGCACATTGGTTTTTGCAGTATGTGCTGAAGTAGATAAAAC
AGCTCAGGAATACGCGATTTCCAAAGTAATGGTTGCGTACTTTACGTGCGACGTAATACAGCTTTTCCAA
TTCTTCTTCCGATTCCAGGCTAAGCAAAGCGCGTAAATCGTCGTCAGATAACTGAAATCCTTCAATAATT
TTTTCGCCAAAACGATCCAGATCTTCAGTCGCCATCTTCTTAATCATATGACCACCAATCTGTTCTCTGT
GAGCCTCAATAATATCGTTATCCTCCATGTCCAAATCTTCAGGGGTCTGATCAGCTTGAATTCTAATACC
GTCGTACAAGAATCTTAAGGAGTCCATTTCCTTACCCTGTCTTTTAGCGAACGCTTCCATCAGCCTTCTT
AAAGGAGTGGTCTTTTTGATCTTGAAGAAGATCTCTGAAGACCCATCGGACACCTTTAAATTGATGTGAG
TCTCAGGCTTGACTTCTGGCTTGACCTCTGGCTTAGCTTCTTGATTGACTTCTGAGTCCGACATGCTGCT
GCCCATCATGGTTAATTCCTCCTGTTAGCCCAAAAAACGGGTATGGAGAAACAGTAGAGAGTTGCGATAA
AAAGCGTCAGGTAGGATCCGCTAATCTTATGGATAAAAATGCTATGGCATAGCAAAGTGTGACGCCGTGC
AAATAATCAATGTGGACTTTTCTGCCGTGATTATAGACACTTTTGTTACGCGTTTTTGTCATGGCTTTGG
TCCCGCTTTGTTACAGAATGCTTTTAATAAGCGGGGTTACCGGTTTGGTTAGCGAGAAGAGCCAGTAAAA
GACGCAGTGACGGCAATGTCTGATGCAATATGGACAATTGGTTTCTTCTCTGAATGGCGGGAGTATGAAA
AGTATGGCTGAAGCGCAAAATGATCCCCTGCTGCCGGGATACTCGTTTAATGCCCATCTGGTGGCGGGTT
TAACGCCGATTGAGGCCAACGGTTATCTCGATTTTTTTATCGACCGACCGCTGGGAATGAAAGGTTATAT
TCTCAATCTCACCATTCGCGGTCAGGGGGTGGTGAAAAATCAGGGACGAGAATTTGTTTGCCGACCGGGT
GATATTTTGCTGTTCCCGCCAGGAGAGATTCATCACTACGGTCGTCATCCGGAGGCTCGCGAATGGTATC
ACCAGTGGGTTTACTTTCGTCCGCGCGCCTACTGGCATGAATGGCTTAACTGGCCGTCAATATTTGCCAA
TACGGGGTTCTTTCGCCCGGATGAAGCGCACCAGCCGCATTTCAGCGACCTGTTTGGGCAAATCATTAAC
GCCGGGCAAGGGGAAGGGCGCTATTCGGAGCTGCTGGCGATAAATCTGCTTGAGCAATTGTTACTGCGGC
GCATGGAAGCGATTAACGAGTCGCTCCATCCACCGATGGATAATCGGGTACGCGAGGCTTGTCAGTACAT
CAGCGATCACCTGGCAGACAGCAATTTTGATATCGCCAGCGTCGCACAGCATGTTTGCTTGTCGCCGTCG
CGTCTGTCACATCTTTTCCGCCAGCAGTTAGGGATTAGCGTCTTAAGCTGGCGCGAGGACCAACGTATCA
GCCAGGCGAAGCTGCTTTTGAGCACCACCCGGATGCCTATCGCCACCGTCGGTCGCAATGTTGGTTTTGA
CGATCAACTCTATTTCTCGCGGGTATTTAAAAAATGCACCGGGGCCAGCCCGAGCGAGTTCCGTGCCGGT
TGTGAAGAAAAAGTGAATGATGTAGCCGTCAAGTTGTCATAATTGGTAACGAATCAGACAATTGACGGCT
TGACGGAGTAGCATAGGGTTTGCAGAATCCCTGCTTCGTCCATTTGACAGGCACATTATGCATGCCGCTT
CGCCTTCGCGCGCGAATTGATCTGCTGCCTCGCGCGTTTCGGTGATGACGGTGAAAACCTCTGACACATG
CAGCTCCCGGAGACGGTCACAGCTTGTCTGTAAGCGGATGCCGGGAGCAGACAAGCCCGTCAGGGCGCGT
CAGCGGGTGTTGGCGGGTGTCGGGGCGCAGCCATGACCCAGTCACGTAGCGATAGCGGAGTGTATACTGG
CTTAACTATGCGGCATCAGAGCAGATTGTACTGAGAGTGCACCATATGCGGTGTGAAATACCGCACAGAT
GCGTAAGGAGAAAATACCGCATCAGGCGCTCTTCCGCTTCCTCGCTCACTGACTCGCTGCGCTCGGTCGT
TCGGCTGCGGCGAGCGGTATCAGCTCACTCAAAGGCGGTAATACGGTTATCCACAGAATCAGGGGATAAC
GCAGGAAAGAACATGTGAGCAAAAGGCCAGCAAAAGGCCAGCAAAAGGCCAGGAACCGTAAAAAGGCCGC
GTTGCTGGCGTTTTTCCATAGGCTCCGCCCCCCTGACGAGCATCACAAAAATCGACGCTCAAGTCAGAGG
TGGCGAAACCCGACAGGACTATAAAGATACCAGGCGTTTCCCCCTGGAAGCTCCCTCGTGCGCTCTCCTG
TTCCGACCCTGCCGCTTACCGGATACCTGTCCGCCTTTCTCCCTTCGGGAAGCGTGGCGCTTTCTCATAG
CTCACGCTGTAGGTATCTCAGTTCGGTGTAGGTCGTTCGCTCCAAGCTGGGCTGTGTGCACGAACCCCCC
GTTCAGCCCGACCGCTGCGCCTTATCCGGTAACTATCGTCTTGAGTCCAACCCGGTAAGACACGACTTAT
CGCCACTGGCAGCAGCCACTGGTAACAGGATTAGCAGAGCGAGGTATGTAGGCGGTGCTACAGAGTTCTT
GAAGTGGTGGCCTAACTACGGCTACACTAGAAGGACAGTATTTGGTATCTGCGCTCTGCTGAAGCCAGTT
ACCTTCGGAAAAAGAGTTGGTAGCTCTTGATCCGGCAAACAAACCACCGCTGGTAGCGGTGGTTTTTTTG
TTTGCAAGCAGCAGATTACGCGCAGAAAAAAAGGATCTCAAGAAGATCCTTTGATCTTTTCTACGGGGTC
TGACGCTCAGTGGAACGAAAACTCACGTTAAGGGATTTTGGTCATGAGATTATCAAAAAGGATCTTCACC
TAGATCCTTTTAAATTAAAAATGAAGTTTTAAATCAATCTAAAGTATATATGAGTAAACTTGGTCTGACA
GTTACCAATGCTTAATCAGTGAGGCACCTATCTCAGCGATCTGTCTATTTCGTTCATCCATAGTTGCCTG
ACTCCCCGTCGTGTAGATAACTACGATACGGGAGGGCTTACCATCTGGCCCCAGTGCTGCAATGATACCG
CGAGACCCACGCTCACCGGCTCCAGATTTATCAGCAATAAACCAGCCAGCCGGAAGGGCCGAGCGCAGAA
GTGGTCCTGCAACTTTATCCGCCTCCATCCAGTCTATTAATTGTTGCCGGGAAGCTAGAGTAAGTAGTTC
GCCAGTTAATAGTTTGCGCAACGTTGTTGCCATTGCTACAGGCATCGTGGTGTCACGCTCGTCGTTTGGT
ATGGCTTCATTCAGCTCCGGTTCCCAACGATCAAGGCGAGTTACATGATCCCCCATGTTGTGCAAAAAAG
CGGTTAGCTCCTTCGGTCCTCCGATCGTTGTCAGAAGTAAGTTGGCCGCAGTGTTATCACTCATGGTTAT
GGCAGCACTGCATAATTCTCTTACTGTCATGCCATCCGTAAGATGCTTTTCTGTGACTGGTGAGTACTCA
ACCAAGTCATTCTGAGAATAGTGTATGCGGCGACCGAGTTGCTCTTGCCCGGCGTCAACACGGGATAATA
CCGCGCCACATAGCAGAACTTTAAAAGTGCTCATCATTGGAAAACGTTCTTCGGGGCGAAAACTCTCAAG
GATCTTACCGCTGTTGAGATCCAGTTCGATGTAACCCACTCGTGCACCCAACTGATCTTCAGCATCTTTT
ACTTTCACCAGCGTTTCTGGGTGAGCAAAAACAGGAAGGCAAAATGCCGCAAAAAAGGGAATAAGGGCGA
CACGGAAATGTTGAATACTCATACTCTTCCTTTTTCAATATTATTGAAGCATTTATCAGGGTTATTGTCT
CATGAGCGGATACATATTTGAATGTATTTAGAAAAATAAACAAAAGAGTTTGTAGAAACGCAAAAAGGCC
ATCCGTCAGGATGGCCTTCTGCTTAATTTGATGCCTGGCAGTTTATG
